Addgene plasmid #101690: pUPD-PGI1 (01-11)
Purpose: pPGI1 in domestication vector
Depositing lab: Elena Caro Bernat. Depositing organization: Centro de Biotecnología y Genómica de Plantas (UPM/INIA). Publication: Adaptation of the GoldenBraid modular cloning system and creation of a toolkit for the expression of heterologous proteins in yeast mitochondria. Perez-Gonzalez A, Kniewel R, Veldhuizen M, Verma HK, Navarro-Rodriguez M, Rubio LM, Caro E. BMC Biotechnol. 2017 Nov 13;17(1):80. doi: 10.1186/s12896-017-0393-y. PubMed 29132331.
Backbone
  Vector backbone: pUPD
  Vector type: Yeast Expression
Growth in bacteria
  Bacterial resistance: Ampicillin, 100 μg/mL
  Growth temperature: 37°C
  Growth strain: DH5alpha
  Copy number: Unknown
Gene/Insert
  Gene/Insert name: GGAG-[promoter of S. cerevisiae YBR196C (402bp)]-CCAT
Terms and licenses: Academic/Nonprofit Terms; Industry Terms: Not Available to Industry
How to cite: pUPD-PGI1 (01-11) was a gift from Elena Caro Bernat (Addgene plasmid # 101690 ; http://n2t.net/addgene:101690 ; RRID:Addgene_101690)
