[The description below was written by a language model from this plasmid's Addgene catalogue record and pLannotate feature annotations shown in this document.]
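Description:
pUPD-PGI1 (01-11) is a GoldenBraid part-domestication plasmid that stores the promoter of the Saccharomyces cerevisiae gene YBR196C (PGI1, which encodes phosphoglucose isomerase) as a standardized, reusable cloning module. The insert is a 402 bp promoter fragment flanked by the four-nucleotide overhangs GGAG and CCAT. These define its position in the GoldenBraid grammar (the "01-11" in the name) and allow it to be released and joined in order with a coding sequence and terminator during Type IIS restriction–ligation assembly. Although it is catalogued as a yeast expression vector, the plasmid has no annotated yeast origin or yeast selection marker. It functions as an entry-level part donor rather than as something expressed in yeast directly.

The 3,462 nt pUPD backbone is a small E. coli cloning vector. It has a high-copy ColE1/pUC-type origin, an ampicillin resistance gene (β-lactamase) under its own promoter, and an f1 origin for single-stranded DNA production. The insert region is flanked by T7 and SP6 promoters and sits within remnants of a lacZα cassette (lac promoter, operator, CAP site and lacZα fragments), consistent with the part having replaced or interrupted a blue/white screening marker. The automated annotation places a predicted small yeast ORF (YB96A) inside the insert, which fits the YBR196C upstream genomic region. The short hornet-peptide, lacI and bom fragment hits are probably spurious or vestigial matches.

The plasmid belongs to a toolkit that adapts GoldenBraid modular cloning to yeast, developed for expressing heterologous proteins in yeast mitochondria. Within that toolkit it supplies the PGI1 promoter for building transcriptional units.
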