Features (pLannotate 1.2.2; 14 found; start..end, strand, type, name):
     24..42      +  promoter       T7 promoter: promoter for bacteriophage T7 RNA polymerase
    252..398     +  CDS            YB96A_YEAST: Protein predicted: Swiss-Prot protein existence level 4. From Saccharomyces cerevisiae (strain ATCC 204508 / S288c) (Baker's yeast).
    553..615     -  CDS            VESPI_VESMG (fragment): Experimental evidence at protein level: Swiss-Prot protein existence level 1. Shows contractile activity on isolated ileum smooth muscle. From Vespa magnifica (Hornet).
    627..645     -  promoter       SP6 promoter: promoter for bacteriophage SP6 RNA polymerase
    687..703     -  protein_bind   lac operator: The lac repressor binds to the lac operator to inhibit transcription in E. coli. This inhibition can be relieved by adding lactose or isopropyl-β-D-thiogalactopyranoside (IPTG). lac repressor encoded by lacI
    711..741     -  promoter       lac promoter: promoter for the E. coli lac operon
    756..777     -  protein_bind   CAP binding site: CAP binding activates transcription in the presence of cAMP. E. coli catabolite activator protein
    790..882     -  CDS            lacI (fragment): lac repressor; lacI; The lac repressor binds to the lac operator to inhibit transcription in E. coli. This inhibition can be relieved by adding lactose or isopropyl-β-D-thiogalactopyranoside (IPTG).
   1065..1653    -  rep_origin     ori: high-copy-number ColE1/pMB1/pBR322/pUC origin of replication
   1824..2684    -  CDS            AmpR: β-lactamase; bla; confers resistance to ampicillin, carbenicillin, and related antibiotics
   2685..2789    -  promoter       AmpR promoter: bla
   2816..2866    +  misc_feature   bom (fragment): basis of mobility region from pBR322
   2867..3322    -  rep_origin     f1 ori (sequence partly withheld): f1 bacteriophage origin of replication; arrow indicates direction of (+) strand synthesis
   3326..21      -  CDS            lacZα (fragment) (across the origin): LacZα fragment of β-galactosidase; lacZ fragment
>Addgene plasmid #101690 | pUPD-PGI1 (01-11) | addgene full sequence | sequence record 198596 | Addgene NGS Result
GTAAAACGACGGCCAGTGAATTGTAATACGACTCACTATAGGGCGAATTGGGCCCGACGTCGCATGCTCC
CGGCCGCCATGGCGGCCGCGGGAATTCGATTGGGCGATGAGTGGTCTCGGGAGGTAACAAAAATCACGAT
CTGGGTGGGTGTGGGTGTATTGGATTATAGGAAGCCACGCGCTCAACCTGGAATTACAGGAAGCTGGTAA
TTTTTTGGGTTTGCAATCATCACCATCTGCACGTTGTTATAATGTCCCGTGTCTATATATATCCATTGAC
GGTATTCTATTTTTTTGCTATTGAAATGAGCGTTTTTTGTTACTACAATTGGTTTTACAGACGGAATTTT
CCCTATTTGTTTCGTCCCATTTTTCCTTTTCTCATTGTTCTCATATCTTAAAAAGGTCCTTTCTTCATAA
TCAATGCTTTCTTTTACTTAATATTTTACTTGCATTCAGTGAATTTTAATACATATTCCTCTAGTCTTGC
AAAATCGATTTAGAATCAAGATACCAGCCTAAAACCATCGAGACCACTCATCGCCCAATCACTAGTGAAT
TCGCGGCCGCCTGCAGGTCGACCATATGGGAGAGCTCCCAACGCGTTGGATGCATAGCTTGAGTATTCTA
TAGTGTCACCTAAATAGCTTGGCGTAATCATGGTCATAGCTGTTTCCTGTGTGAAATTGTTATCCGCTCA
CAATTCCACACAACATACGAGCCGGAAGCATAAAGTGTAAAGCCTGGGGTGCCTAATGAGTGAGCTAACT
CACATTAATTGCGTTGCGCTCACTGCCCGCTTTCCAGTCGGGAAACCTGTCGTGCCAGCTGCATTAATGA
ATCGGCCAACGCGCGGGGAGAGGCGGTTTGCGTATTGGGCGCTCTTCCGCTTCCTCGCTCACTGACTCGC
TGCGCTCGGTCGTTCGGCTGCGGCGAGCGGTATCAGCTCACTCAAAGGCGGTAATACGGTTATCCACAGA
ATCAGGGGATAACGCAGGAAAGAACATGTGAGCAAAAGGCCAGCAAAAGGCCAGGAACCGTAAAAAGGCC
GCGTTGCTGGCGTTTTTCCATAGGCTCCGCCCCCCTGACGAGCATCACAAAAATCGACGCTCAAGTCAGA
GGTGGCGAAACCCGACAGGACTATAAAGATACCAGGCGTTTCCCCCTGGAAGCTCCCTCGTGCGCTCTCC
TGTTCCGACCCTGCCGCTTACCGGATACCTGTCCGCCTTTCTCCCTTCGGGAAGCGTGGCGCTTTCTCAT
AGCTCACGCTGTAGGTATCTCAGTTCGGTGTAGGTCGTTCGCTCCAAGCTGGGCTGTGTGCACGAACCCC
CCGTTCAGCCCGACCGCTGCGCCTTATCCGGTAACTATCGTCTTGAGTCCAACCCGGTAAGACACGACTT
ATCGCCACTGGCAGCAGCCACTGGTAACAGGATTAGCAGAGCGAGGTATGTAGGCGGTGCTACAGAGTTC
TTGAAGTGGTGGCCTAACTACGGCTACACTAGAAGAACAGTATTTGGTATCTGCGCTCTGCTGAAGCCAG
TTACCTTCGGAAAAAGAGTTGGTAGCTCTTGATCCGGCAAACAAACCACCGCTGGTAGCGGTGGTTTTTT
TGTTTGCAAGCAGCAGATTACGCGCAGAAAAAAAGGATCTCAAGAAGATCCTTTGATCTTTTCTACGGGG
TCTGACGCTCAGTGGAACGAAAACTCACGTTAAGGGATTTTGGTCATGAGATTATCAAAAAGGATCTTCA
CCTAGATCCTTTTAAATTAAAAATGAAGTTTTAAATCAATCTAAAGTATATATGAGTAAACTTGGTCTGA
CAGTTACCAATGCTTAATCAGTGAGGCACCTATCTCAGCGATCTGTCTATTTCGTTCATCCATAGTTGCC
TGACTCCCCGTCGTGTAGATAACTACGATACGGGAGGGCTTACCATCTGGCCCCAGTGCTGCAATGATAC
CGCGCGACCCACGCTCACCGGCTCCAGATTTATCAGCAATAAACCAGCCAGCCGGAAGGGCCGAGCGCAG
AAGTGGTCCTGCAACTTTATCCGCCTCCATCCAGTCTATTAATTGTTGCCGGGAAGCTAGAGTAAGTAGT
TCGCCAGTTAATAGTTTGCGCAACGTTGTTGCCATTGCTACAGGCATCGTGGTGTCACGCTCGTCGTTTG
GTATGGCTTCATTCAGCTCCGGTTCCCAACGATCAAGGCGAGTTACATGATCCCCCATGTTGTGCAAAAA
AGCGGTTAGCTCCTTCGGTCCTCCGATCGTTGTCAGAAGTAAGTTGGCCGCAGTGTTATCACTCATGGTT
ATGGCAGCACTGCATAATTCTCTTACTGTCATGCCATCCGTAAGATGCTTTTCTGTGACTGGTGAGTACT
CAACCAAGTCATTCTGAGAATAGTGTATGCGGCGACCGAGTTGCTCTTGCCCGGCGTCAATACGGGATAA
TACCGCGCCACATAGCAGAACTTTAAAAGTGCTCATCATTGGAAAACGTTCTTCGGGGCGAAAACTCTCA
AGGATCTTACCGCTGTTGAGATCCAGTTCGATGTAACCCACTCGTGCACCCAACTGATCTTCAGCATCTT
TTACTTTCACCAGCGTTTCTGGGTGAGCAAAAACAGGAAGGCAAAATGCCGCAAAAAAGGGAATAAGGGC
GACACGGAAATGTTGAATACTCATACTCTTCCTTTTTCAATATTATTGAAGCATTTATCAGGGTTATTGT
CTCATGAGCGGATACATATTTGAATGTATTTAGAAAAATAAACAAATAGGGGTTCCGCGCACATTTCCCC
GAAAAGTGCCACCTGATGCGGTGTGAAATACCGCACAGATGCGTAAGGAGAAAATACCGCATCAGGAAAT
TGTAAGCGTTAATATTTTGTTAAAATTCGCGTTAAATTTTTGTTAAATCAGCTCATTTTTTAACCAATAG
GCCGAAATCGGCAAAATCCCTTATAAATCAAAAGAATAGACCGAGATAGGGT
[37 nt withheld, positions 2993-3029]
AAAGAACGTGGACTCCAACGTCAAAGGGCGAAAAACCGTCTATCAGGGCGCTGGCCCACTACGTGAACCA
TCACCCT
[91 nt withheld, positions 3107-3197]
G
[124 nt withheld, positions 3199-3322]
CCATTCGCCATTCAGGCTGCGCAACTGTTGGGAAGGGCGATCGGTGCGGGCCTCTTCGCTATTACGCCAG
CTGGCGAAAGGGGGATGTGCTGCAAGGCGATTAAGTTGGGTAACGCCAGGGTTTTCCCAGTCACGACGTT
