>Addgene plasmid #101690 | pUPD-PGI1 (01-11) | depositor partial sequence | sequence record 191978 | GGAG-PGI1p-CCAT
GGAGGTAACAAAAATCACGATCTGGGTGGGTGTGGGTGTATTGGATTATAGGAAGCCACGCGCTCAACCT
GGAATTACAGGAAGCTGGTAATTTTTTGGGTTTGCAATCATCACCATCTGCACGTTGTTATAATGTCCCG
TGTCTATATATATCCATTGACGGTATTCTATTTTTTTGCTATTGAAATGAGCGTTTTTTGTTACTACAAT
TGGTTTTACAGACGGAATTTTCCCTATTTGTTTCGTCCCATTTTTCCTTTTCTCATTGTTCTCATATCTT
AAAAAGGTCCTTTCTTCATAATCAATGCTTTCTTTTACTTAATATTTTACTTGCATTCAGTGAATTTTAA
TACATATTCCTCTAGTCTTGCAAAATCGATTTAGAATCAAGATACCAGCCTAAAACCAT
